Addgene plasmid #23486: pDONR223-MAP4K4
Depositing lab: William Hahn & David Root. Depositing organization: Dana-Farber Cancer Institute. Publication: COT drives resistance to RAF inhibition through MAP kinase pathway reactivation. Johannessen CM, Boehm JS, Kim SY, Thomas SR, Wardwell L, Johnson LA, Emery CM, Stransky N, Cogdill AP, Barretina J, Caponigro G, Hieronymus H, Murray RR, Salehi-Ashtiani K, Hill DE, Vidal M, Zhao JJ, Yang X, Alkan O, Kim S, Harris JL, Wilson CJ, Myer VE, Finan PM, Root DE, Roberts TM, Golub T, Flaherty KT, Dummer R, Weber BL, Sellers WR, Schlegel R, Wargo JA, Hahn WC, Garraway LA. Nature. 2010 Dec 16;468(7326):968-72. doi: 10.1038/nature09627 PubMed 21107320.
Backbone
  Vector backbone: pDONR223
  Backbone manufacturer: Invitrogen
  Backbone size w/o insert (bp): 5005
  Vector type: Gateway Donor vector
Growth in bacteria
  Bacterial resistance: Spectinomycin, 50 μg/mL
  Growth temperature: 37°C
  Growth strain: DH5alpha
  Copy number: High Copy
Gene/Insert
  Gene/Insert name: MAP4K4 (alt name: mitogen-activated protein kinase kinase kinase kinase 4)
  Species: H. sapiens (human)
  Insert size (bp): 3501
  Entrez Gene: MAP4K4 (a.k.a. FLH21957, HEL-S-31, HGK, MEKKK4, NIK)
  Cloning method: Gateway Cloning
  Sequencing primers: 5′ M13pUC-fwd; 3′ M13rev
Terms and licenses: Academic/Nonprofit Terms; Industry Terms: Not Available to Industry
Depositor comments: The ORF has no Stop codon. This design enables easy recombination into a destination vector to add an epitope tag of choice and Stop codon to the ORF. Do NOT use this plasmid directly for transfections. A set of 4 custom lentiviral vectors is available ( pLX301 (http://www.addgene.org/25895/) , pLX302 (http://www.addgene.org/25896/) , pLX303 (http://www.addgene.org/25897/) , pLX304 (http://www.addgene.org/25890/) ) to be used to express these ORFs in mammalian cells. These plasmids are not included in the kit and must be ordered separately. The entire Kinase ORFeome collection has been generated by high throughput methods using RNA from different tissues and sources (http://www.addgene.org/human-kinase/) Please note that Addgene NGS finds a deletion of a valine and glutamine at amino acid position 569-570 as compared to NCBI reference sequences.
How to cite: pDONR223-MAP4K4 was a gift from William Hahn & David Root (Addgene plasmid # 23486 ; http://n2t.net/addgene:23486 ; RRID:Addgene_23486)
