[The description below was written by a language model from this plasmid's Addgene catalogue record.]
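Description:
pDONR223-MAP4K4 is a Gateway entry clone built in the Invitrogen pDONR223 donor backbone (about 5 kb without insert), carrying the human MAP4K4 open reading frame, which encodes mitogen-activated protein kinase kinase kinase kinase 4 (also known as HGK or NIK). The insert is roughly 3.5 kb and was introduced by Gateway recombination. The plasmid is maintained at high copy in standard E. coli cloning strains and is selected with spectinomycin. The record does not include a feature table, so the replication origin and the recombination sites flanking the ORF are not itemised. As a recombined Gateway donor vector, the insert would normally be expected to sit between att sites that allow transfer into destination vectors. M13 forward and reverse primer sites flank the insert for sequencing.

The ORF was deliberately cloned without a stop codon, so that recombination into a destination vector places it in frame with a C-terminal epitope tag and a vector-supplied stop codon. The record lists no promoter for expressing the ORF, and the depositors state that the plasmid is not meant to be transfected directly. It serves instead as a shuttle source of the ORF. A companion set of lentiviral destination vectors (the pLX301–304 series) is recommended for expression in mammalian cells. The clone belongs to a human kinase ORF collection produced by high-throughput methods from RNA of various tissues, which was used in gain-of-function screening for kinases that drive resistance to RAF inhibition. Repository sequencing found a two-residue deletion (a valine and a glutamine at positions 569–570) relative to NCBI reference sequences, which users should take into account.
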