>Addgene plasmid #23486 | pDONR223-MAP4K4 | depositor partial sequence | sequence record 10836 | Author sequence
ATTATTTTGACTGATAGTGACCTGTTCGTTGCAACAAATTGATGAGCAATGCTTTTTTATAATGCCAACT
TTGTACAAAAAAGTTGGCACCATGGCGAACGACTCCCCTGCAAAAAGTCTGGTGGACATCGACCTCTCCT
CCCTGCGGGATCCTGCTGGGATTTTTGAGCTGGTGGAAGTGGTTGGAAATGGCACCTATGGACAAGTCTA
TAAGGGTCGACATGTTAAAACGGGTCAGTTGGCAGCCATCAAAGTTATGGATGTCACTGAGGATGAAGAG
GAAGAAATCAAACTGGAGATAAATATGCTAAAGAAATACTCTCATCACAGAAACATTGCAACATATTATG
GTGCTTTCATCAAAAAGAGCCCTCCAGGACATGATGACCAACTCTGGCTTGTTATGGAGTTCTGTGGGGC
TGGGTCCATTACAGACCTTGTGAAGAACACCAAAGGGAACACACTCAAAGAAGACTGGATCGCTTACATC
TCCAGAGAAATCCTGAGGGGACTGGCACATCTTCACATTCATCATGTGATTCACCGGGATATCAAGGGCC
AGAATGTGTTGCTGACTGAGAATGCAGAGGTGAAACTTGTTGACTTTGGTGTGAGTGCTCAGCTGGACAG
GACTGTGGGGCGGAGAAATACGTTCATAGGCACTCCCTACTGGATGGCTCCTGAGGTCATCGCCTGTGAT
GAGAACCCAGATGCCACCTATGATTACAGAAGTGATCTTTGGTCTTGTGGCATTACAGCCATTGAGATGG
CAGAAGTGCTCCCCCTCTCTGTGACATGCATCCAATGAGAGCACTGTTTCTCATTCCCAGAAACCCTCCT
CCCCGGCTGAAGTCAAAAAAATGGTCGAAGAAGT
