>Addgene plasmid #23486 | pDONR223-MAP4K4 | addgene partial sequence | sequence record 29320 | 23486 with M13pUC-fwd
TAATGATTTTATTTTGACTGATAGTGACCTGTTCGTTGCAACAAATTGATGAGCAATGCTTTTTTATAAT
GCCAACTTTGTACAAAAAAGTTGGCACCATGGCGAACGACTCCCCTGCAAAAAGTCTGGTGGACATCGAC
CTCTCCTCCCTGCGGGATCCTGCTGGGATTTTTGAGCTGGTGGAAGTGGTTGGAAATGGCACCTATGGAC
AAGTCTATAAGGGTCGACATGTTAAAACGGGTCAGTTGGCAGCCATCAAAGTTATGGATGTCACTGAGGA
TGAAGAGGAAGAAATCAAACTGGAGATAAATATGCTAAAGAAATACTCTCATCACAGAAACATTGCAACA
TATTATGGTGCTTTCATCAAAAAGAGCCCTCCAGGACATGATGACCAACTCTGGCTTGTTATGGAGTTCT
GTGGGGCTGGGTCCATTACAGACCTTGTGAAGAACACCAAAGGGAACACACTCAAAGAAGACTGGATCGC
TTACATCTCCAGAGAAATCCTGAGGGGACTGGCACATCTTCACATTCATCATGTGATTCACCGGGATATC
AAGGGCCAGAATGTGTTGCTGACTGAGAATGCAGAGGTGAAACTTGTTGACTTTGGTGTGAGTGCTCAGC
TGGACAGGACTGTGGGGCGGA
